Addgene plasmid #179395: pv7_CBX1_2xChromo_noEGFP
Purpose: Cell line generation via recombination-mediated cassette exchange (RMCE) and stable expression of CBX1_2xChromo_noEGFP
Depositing lab: Tuncay Baubec. Depositing organization: University of Zurich. Publication: ChromID identifies the protein interactome at chromatin marks. Villasenor R, Pfaendler R, Ambrosi C, Butz S, Giuliani S, Bryan E, Sheahan TW, Gable AL, Schmolka N, Manzo M, Wirz J, Feller C, von Mering C, Aebersold R, Voigt P, Baubec T. Nat Biotechnol. 2020 Mar 2. pii: 10.1038/s41587-020-0434-2. doi: 10.1038/s41587-020-0434-2. PubMed 32123383.
Backbone
  Vector backbone: parBit_v7
  Vector type: Mammalian Expression
Growth in bacteria
  Bacterial resistance: Ampicillin, 100 μg/mL
  Growth temperature: 37°C
  Growth strain: DH5alpha
  Copy number: High Copy
Gene/Insert
  Gene/Insert name: CBX1_2xChromo_noEGFP (alt name: 2x Chromodomain of CBX1, 2A cleavage peptide-EGFP)
  Species: M. musculus (mouse)
  Promoter: CAGGS
  Tag / fusion protein: AviTag (N terminal on insert)
  Cloning method: Gibson Cloning
  Sequencing primers: 5′ CTGGTTGTTGTGCTGTCTC
Terms and licenses: Academic/Nonprofit Terms; Industry Terms: Not Available to Industry
How to cite: pv7_CBX1_2xChromo_noEGFP was a gift from Tuncay Baubec (Addgene plasmid # 179395 ; http://n2t.net/addgene:179395 ; RRID:Addgene_179395)
