[The description below was written by a language model from this plasmid's Addgene catalogue record and pLannotate feature annotations shown in this document.]
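Description:
pv7_CBX1_2xChromo_noEGFP is a mammalian expression and targeting plasmid built on the parBit_v7 backbone, designed for generating stable cell lines by recombination-mediated cassette exchange (RMCE). It is maintained in E. coli as a high-copy plasmid through a ColE1/pUC-type origin and selected with ampicillin via the β-lactamase gene. Remnants of a pUC-style lacZα/lac promoter region flank the cassette.

The payload lies between two lox sites in opposite orientation, both annotated as loxP511, so that Cre recombinase can swap the whole cassette into a matching pre-installed genomic landing site. Within it, the CAGGS promoter (CMV enhancer followed by the chicken β-actin/rabbit β-globin chimeric intron) drives an engineered reader protein made of two tandem copies of the chromodomain of mouse CBX1, a heterochromatin protein that recognises histone H3 methylated at lysine 9. The insert carries an N-terminal AviTag, a short peptide that can be biotinylated by BirA ligase. The feature table annotates the CBX1-derived region as a single fragment matched to the human orthologue.

Despite "noEGFP" in the name, a full EGFP coding sequence is annotated downstream. The alternative insert name indicates that it is separated from the chromodomains by a 2A cleavage peptide, so EGFP would be made as a separate reporter rather than as a fusion to the reader. An EMCV IRES then allows translation of puromycin N-acetyltransferase from the same transcript for selection of mammalian cells, and the unit ends in an SV40 polyadenylation signal. The construct comes from work on profiling the proteins associated with specific chromatin marks.
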