Features (pLannotate 1.2.2; 22 found; start..end, strand, type, name):
    137..236     +  misc_feature   bom (fragment): basis of mobility region from pBR322
    242..399     -  CDS            lacZα (fragment): LacZα fragment of β-galactosidase; lacZ fragment
    409..442     -  protein_bind   loxP511: Cre-mediated recombination occurs in the 8-bp core sequence (GTATACAT). loxP511 sites are compatible with each other, but incompatible with wild-type loxP sites. Cre recombinase
    447..826     +  enhancer       CMV enhancer: human cytomegalovirus immediate early enhancer
   1104..2120    +  intron         chimeric intron: chimera between introns from chicken β-actin and rabbit β-globin
   2118..2174    +  CDS            HBB (fragment): HBB_LEPEU - Experimental evidence at protein level: Swiss-Prot protein existence level 1. Involved in oxygen transport from the lung to the various peripheral tissues. From Lepus europaeus (European hare).
   2296..2730    +  CDS            CBX1 (fragment): CBX1_HUMAN - Also known as CBX. Experimental evidence at protein level: Swiss-Prot protein existence level 1. Component of heterochromatin. Recognizes and binds histone H3 tails methylated at 'Lys-9', leading to epigenetic repression. Interaction with lamin B receptor (LBR) can contribute to the association of the heterochromatin with the inner nuclear membrane. From Homo sapiens (Human).
   2929..3645    +  CDS            EGFP: the original enhanced GFP (Yang et al., 1996) mammalian codon-optimized
   3768..4230    +  misc_feature   IRES: internal ribosome entry site (IRES) of the encephalomyocarditis virus (EMCV)
   4244..4843    +  CDS            PuroR: puromycin N-acetyltransferase; pac from Streptomyces alboniger; confers resistance to puromycin
   4892..5017    +  CDS            ble (fragment): BLE_KLEPN - Experimental evidence at protein level: Swiss-Prot protein existence level 1. Binding protein with a strong affinity to the bleomycin family of antibiotics. Binds to CL990; an antimitotic-antibiotic compound. From Klebsiella pneumoniae.
   5012..5133    +  polyA_signal   SV40 poly(A) signal: SV40 polyadenylation signal
   5167..5200    +  protein_bind   loxP511: Cre-mediated recombination occurs in the 8-bp core sequence (GTATACAT). loxP511 sites are compatible with each other, but incompatible with wild-type loxP sites. Cre recombinase
   5203..5221    +  misc_feature   MCS (fragment): pUC18/19 multiple cloning site
   5258..5274    -  protein_bind   lac operator: The lac repressor binds to the lac operator to inhibit transcription in E. coli. This inhibition can be relieved by adding lactose or isopropyl-β-D-thiogalactopyranoside (IPTG). lac repressor encoded by lacI
   5282..5312    -  promoter       lac promoter: promoter for the E. coli lac operon
   5327..5348    -  protein_bind   CAP binding site: CAP binding activates transcription in the presence of cAMP. E. coli catabolite activator protein
   5361..5453    -  CDS            lacI (fragment): lac repressor; lacI; The lac repressor binds to the lac operator to inhibit transcription in E. coli. This inhibition can be relieved by adding lactose or isopropyl-β-D-thiogalactopyranoside (IPTG).
   5636..6224    -  rep_origin     ori: high-copy-number ColE1/pMB1/pBR322/pUC origin of replication
   6395..7255    -  CDS            AmpR: β-lactamase; bla; confers resistance to ampicillin, carbenicillin, and related antibiotics
   7256..7360    -  promoter       AmpR promoter: bla
   7455..35      +  CDS            rop (fragment) (across the origin): Rop protein, which maintains plasmids at low copy number; rop
>Addgene plasmid #179395 | pv7_CBX1_2xChromo_noEGFP | addgene full sequence | sequence record 370472 | Addgene NGS Result
TCGCGCGTTTCGGTGATGACGGTGAAAACCTCTGACACATGCAGCTCCCGGAGACGGTCACAGCTTGTCT
GTAAGCGGATGCCGGGAGCAGACAAGCCCGTCAGGGCGCGTCAGCGGGTGTTGGCGGGTGTCGGGGCTGG
CTTAACTATGCGGCATCAGAGCAGATTGTACTGAGAGTGCACCATATGCGGTGTGAAATACCGCACAGAT
GCGTAAGGAGAAAATACCGCATCAGGCGCCATTCGCCATTCAGGCTGCGCAACTGTTGGGAAGGGCGATC
GGTGCGGGCCTCTTCGCTATTACGCCAGCTGGCGAAAGGGGGATGTGCTGCAAGGCGATTAAGTTGGGTA
ACGCCAGGGTTTTCCCAGTCACGACGTTGTAAAACGACGGCCAGTGAATTCTCGAGCCATAACTTCGTAT
AATGTATACTATACGAAGTTATATCGGACATTGATTATTGACTAGTTATTAATAGTAATCAATTACGGGG
TCATTAGTTCATAGCCCATATATGGAGTTCCGCGTTACATAACTTACGGTAAATGGCCCGCCTGGCTGAC
CGCCCAACGACCCCCGCCCATTGACGTCAATAATGACGTATGTTCCCATAGTAACGCCAATAGGGACTTT
CCATTGACGTCAATGGGTGGAGTATTTACGGTAAACTGCCCACTTGGCAGTACATCAAGTGTATCATATG
CCAAGTACGCCCCCTATTGACGTCAATGACGGTAAATGGCCCGCCTGGCATTATGCCCAGTACATGACCT
TATGGGACTTTCCTACTTGGCAGTACATCTACGTATTAGTCATCGCTATTACCATGGTCGAGGTGAGCCC
CACGTTCTGCTTCACTCTCCCCATCTCCCCCCCCTCCCCACCCCCAATTTTGTATTTATTTATTTTTTAA
TTATTTTGTGCAGCGATGGGGGCGGGGGGGGGGGGGGSGCGCGCCRGGSGGGGSGGGGSGGGGSGRGGGG
SGGGGSGGGGSGRGGCGGAGAGGKGCGGCGGCAGCCAATCAGAGCGGCGCGCTCCGAAAGTTTCCTTTTA
TGGCGAGGCGGCGGCGGCGGCGGCCCTATAAAAAGCGAAGCGCGCGGCGGGCGGGAGTCGCTGCGCGCTG
CCTTCGCCCCGTGCCCCGCTCCGCCGCCGCCTCGCGCCGCCCGCCCCGGCTCTGACTGACCGCGTTACTC
CCACAGGTGAGCGGGCGGGACGGCCCTTCTCCTCCGGGCTGTAATTAGCGCTTGGTTTAATGACGGCTTG
TTTCTTTTCTGTGGCTGCGTGAAAGCCTTGAGGGGCTCCGGGAGGGCCCTTTGTGCGGGGGGAGCGGCTC
GGGGGGTGCGTGCGTGTGTGTGTGCGTGGGGAGCGCCGCGTGCGGCTCCGCGCTGCCCGGCGGCTGTGAG
CGCTGCGGGCGCGGCGCGGGGCTTTGTGCGCTCCGCAGTGTGCGCGAGGGGAGCGCGGCCGGGGGCGGTG
CCCCGCGGTGCGGGGGGGGCTGCGAGGGGAACAAAGGCTGCGTGCGGGGTGTGTGCGTGGGGGGGTGAGC
AGGGGGTGTGGGCGCGTCGGTCGGGCTGCAACCCCCCCTGCACCCCCCTCCCCGAGTTGCTGAGCACGGC
CCGGCTTCGGGTGCGGGGCTCCGTACGGGGCGTGGCGCGGGGCTCGCCGTGCCGGGCGGGGGGTGGCGGC
AGGTGGGGGTGCCGGGCGGGGCGGGGCCGCCTCGGGCCGGGGAGGGCTCGGGGGAGGGGCGCGGCGGCCC
CCGGAGCGCCGGCGGCTGTCGAGGCGCGGCGAGCCGCAGCCATTGCCTTTTATGGTAATCGTGCGAGAGG
GCGCAGGGACTTCCTTTGTCCCAAATCTGTGCGGAGCCGAAATCTGGGAGGCGCCGCCGCACCCCCTCTA
GCGGGCGCGGGGCGAAGCGGTGCGGCGCCGGCAGGAAGGAAATGGGCGGGGAGGGCCTTCGTGCGTCGCC
GCGCCGCCGTCCCCTTCTCCCTCTCCAGCCTCGGGGCTGTCCGCGGGGGGACGGCTGCCTTCGGGGGGGA
CGGGGCAGGGCGGGGTTCGGCTTCTGGCGTGTGACCGGCGGCTCTAGAGCCTCTGCTAACCATGTTCATG
CCTTCTTCTTTTTCCTACAGCTCCTGGGCAACGTGCTGGTTATTGTGCTGTCTCATCATTTTGGCAAAGA
ATTCTAGCATGGCTGGTGGCCTGAATGACATCTTTGAGGCCCAGAAGATCGAGTGGCATGAGAACCTGTA
CTTCCAGGGAGTCGACGAAGAGTCTGGTTCTGTTTCTGGTGGTGATGAAGAGGAATATGTGGTGGAAAAA
GTTCTTGATCGGCGAGTTGTCAAGGGCAAGGTGGAATATCTTCTAAAGTGGAAGGGTTTCTCAGATGAGG
ACAACACTTGGGAGCCAGAAGAGAATCTGGATTGCCCTGACCTTATTGCTGAGTTTCTACAGTCACAGAA
AACAGCTCATGAGACAGATAAGTCAGAGGGAATCGGTGGCGGAGGCTCTGGAGGTGGAGGCTCCGCACCC
CCCAAAAAGAAACGCAAGGTTGGATACCGGGATCCAGAAGAGGAATATGTGGTGGAAAAAGTTCTTGATC
GGCGAGTTGTCAAGGGCAAGGTGGAATATCTTCTAAAGTGGAAGGGTTTCTCAGATGAGGACAACACTTG
GGAGCCAGAAGAGAATCTGGATTGCCCTGACCTTATTGCTGAGTTTCTACAGTCACAGAAAACAGCTCAT
GAGACAGATAAGTCAGAGGGACCGGTCGCCACCGTGAGCATCGGTGGCGGAGGCTCTGGAGGTGGAGGCT
CCGCACCCCCCAAAAAGAAACGCAAGGTTGGATACCGGGATCCATCGCGAGGAAGCGGAGCTACTAACTT
CAGCCTGCTGAAGCAGGCTGGAGATGTGGAGGAGAACCCTGGACCTCCGGTCGCCACCGTGAGCAAGGGC
GAGGAGCTGTTCACCGGGGTGGTGCCCATCCTGGTCGAGCTGGACGGCGACGTAAACGGCCACAAGTTCA
GCGTGTCCGGCGAGGGCGAGGGCGATGCCACCTACGGCAAGCTGACCCTGAAGTTCATCTGCACCACCGG
CAAGCTGCCCGTGCCCTGGCCCACCCTCGTGACCACCCTGACCTACGGCGTGCAGTGCTTCAGCCGCTAC
CCCGACCACATGAAGCAGCACGACTTCTTCAAGTCCGCCATGCCCGAAGGCTACGTCCAGGAGCGCACCA
TCTTCTTCAAGGACGACGGCAACTACAAGACCCGCGCCGAGGTGAAGTTCGAGGGCGACACCCTGGTGAA
CCGCATCGAGCTGAAGGGCATCGACTTCAAGGAGGACGGCAACATCCTGGGGCACAAGCTGGAGTACAAC
TACAACAGCCACAACGTCTATATCATGGCCGACAAGCAGAAGAACGGCATCAAGGTGAACTTCAAGATCC
GCCACAACATCGAGGACGGCAGCGTGCAGCTCGCCGACCACTACCAGCAGAACACCCCCATCGGCGACGG
CCCCGTGCTGCTGCCCGACAACCACTACCTGAGCACCCAGTCCGCCCTGAGCAAAGACCCCAACGAGAAG
CGCGATCACATGGTCCTGCTGGAGTTCGTGACCGCCGCCGGGATCACTCTCGGCATGGACGAGCTGTACA
AGTAAAGCGAGCTCGACAGATCTAGGAGCGGTTAACGAGGTAGCGGCCGCCGAAGCCGCTTGGAATAAGG
CCGGTGTGCGTTTGTCTATATGTTATTTTCCACCATATTGCCGTCTTTTGGCAATGTGAGGGCCCGGAAA
CCTGGCCCTGTCTTCTTGACGAGCATTCCTAGGGGTCTTTCCCCTCTCGCCAAAGGAATGCAAGGTCTGT
TGAATGTCGTGAAGGAAGCAGTTCCTCTGGAAGCTTCTTGAAGACAAACAACGTCTGTAGCGACCCTTTG
CAGGCAGCGGAACCCCCCACCTGGCGACAGGTGCCTCTGCGGCCAAAAGCCACGTGTATAAGATACACCT
GCAAAGGCGGCACAACCCCAGTGCCACGTTGTGAGTTGGATAGTTGTGGAAAGAGTCAAATGGCTCTCCT
CAAGCGTATTCAACAAGGGGCTGAAGGATGCCCAGAAGGTACCCCATTGTATGGGATCTGATCTGGGGCC
TCGGTGCACATGCTTTACATGTGTTTAGTCGAGGTTAAAAAAACGTCTAGGCCCCCCGAACCACGGGGAC
GTGGTTTTCCTTTGAAAAACACGATGATAATATGGCCACAACCATGACCGAGTACAAGCCCACGGTGCGC
CTCGCCACCCGCGACGACGTCCCCAGGGCCGTACGCACCCTCGCCGCCGCGTTCGCCGACTACCCCGCCA
CGCGCCACACCGTCGATCCGGACCGCCACATCGAGCGGGTCACCGAGCTGCAAGAACTCTTCCTCACGCG
CGTCGGGCTCGACATCGGCAAGGTGTGGGTCGCGGACGACGGCGCCGCGGTGGCGGTCTGGACCACGCCG
GAGAGCGTCGAAGCGGGGGCGGTGTTCGCCGAGATCGGCCCGCGCATGGCCGAGTTGAGCGGTTCCCGGC
TGGCCGCGCAGCAACAGATGGAAGGCCTCCTGGCGCCGCACCGGCCCAAGGAGCCCGCGTGGTTCCTGGC
CACCGTCGGCGTCTCGCCCGACCACCAGGGCAAGGGTCTGGGCAGCGCCGTCGTGCTCCCCGGAGTGGAG
GCGGCCGAGCGCGCCGGGGTGCCCGCCTTCCTGGAGACCTCCGCGCCCCGCAACCTCCCCTTCTACGAGC
GGCTCGGCTTCACCGTCACCGCCGACGTCGAGGTGCCCGAAGGACCGCGCACCTGGTGCATGACCCGCAA
GCCCGGTGCCTGACGCCCGCCCCACGACCCGCAGCGCCCGACCGAAAGGAGCGCAGTGCTACGAGATTTC
GATTCCACCGCCGCCTTCTATGAAAGGTTGGGCTTCGGAATCGTTTTCCGGGACGCCGGCTGGATGATCC
TCCAGCGCGGGGATCTCATGCTGGAGTTCTTCGCCCACCCCAACTTGTTTATTGCAGCTTATAATGGTTA
CAAATAAAGCAATAGCATCACAAATTTCACAAATAAAGCATTTTTTTCACTGCATTCTAGTTGTGGTTTG
TCCAAACTCATCAATGTATCTTATCATGTCTGTATACCGTGGATCCGGCCGGCCCCATAACTTCGTATAG
TATACATTATACGAAGTTATCCCCTGCAGGCATGCAAGCTTGGCGTAATCATGGTCATAGCTGTTTCCTG
TGTGAAATTGTTATCCGCTCACAATTCCACACAACATACGAGCCGGAAGCATAAAGTGTAAAGCCTGGGG
TGCCTAATGAGTGAGCTAACTCACATTAATTGCGTTGCGCTCACTGCCCGCTTTCCAGTCGGGAAACCTG
TCGTGCCAGCTGCATTAATGAATCGGCCAACGCGCGGGGAGAGGCGGTTTGCGTATTGGGCGCTCTTCCG
CTTCCTCGCTCACTGACTCGCTGCGCTCGGTCGTTCGGCTGCGGCGAGCGGTATCAGCTCACTCAAAGGC
GGTAATACGGTTATCCACAGAATCAGGGGATAACGCAGGAAAGAACATGTGAGCAAAAGGCCAGCAAAAG
GCCAGGAACCGTAAAAAGGCCGCGTTGCTGGCGTTTTTCCATAGGCTCCGCCCCCCTGACGAGCATCACA
AAAATCGACGCTCAAGTCAGAGGTGGCGAAACCCGACAGGACTATAAAGATACCAGGCGTTTCCCCCTGG
AAGCTCCCTCGTGCGCTCTCCTGTTCCGACCCTGCCGCTTACCGGATACCTGTCCGCCTTTCTCCCTTCG
GGAAGCGTGGCGCTTTCTCATAGCTCACGCTGTAGGTATCTCAGTTCGGTGTAGGTCGTTCGCTCCAAGC
TGGGCTGTGTGCACGAACCCCCCGTTCAGCCCGACCGCTGCGCCTTATCCGGTAACTATCGTCTTGAGTC
CAACCCGGTAAGACACGACTTATCGCCACTGGCAGCAGCCACTGGTAACAGGATTAGCAGAGCGAGGTAT
GTAGGCGGTGCTACAGAGTTCTTGAAGTGGTGGCCTAACTACGGCTACACTAGAAGAACAGTATTTGGTA
TCTGCGCTCTGCTGAAGCCAGTTACCTTCGGAAAAAGAGTTGGTAGCTCTTGATCCGGCAAACAAACCAC
CGCTGGTAGCGGTGGTTTTTTTGTTTGCAAGCAGCAGATTACGCGCAGAAAAAAAGGATCTCAAGAAGAT
CCTTTGATCTTTTCTACGGGGTCTGACGCTCAGTGGAACGAAAACTCACGTTAAGGGATTTTGGTCATGA
GATTATCAAAAAGGATCTTCACCTAGATCCTTTTAAATTAAAAATGAAGTTTTAAATCAATCTAAAGTAT
ATATGAGTAAACTTGGTCTGACAGTTACCAATGCTTAATCAGTGAGGCACCTATCTCAGCGATCTGTCTA
TTTCGTTCATCCATAGTTGCCTGACTCCCCGTCGTGTAGATAACTACGATACGGGAGGGCTTACCATCTG
GCCCCAGTGCTGCAATGATACCGCGAGACCCACGCTCACCGGCTCCAGATTTATCAGCAATAAACCAGCC
AGCCGGAAGGGCCGAGCGCAGAAGTGGTCCTGCAACTTTATCCGCCTCCATCCAGTCTATTAATTGTTGC
CGGGAAGCTAGAGTAAGTAGTTCGCCAGTTAATAGTTTGCGCAACGTTGTTGCCATTGCTACAGGCATCG
TGGTGTCACGCTCGTCGTTTGGTATGGCTTCATTCAGCTCCGGTTCCCAACGATCAAGGCGAGTTACATG
ATCCCCCATGTTGTGCAAAAAAGCGGTTAGCTCCTTCGGTCCTCCGATCGTTGTCAGAAGTAAGTTGGCC
GCAGTGTTATCACTCATGGTTATGGCAGCACTGCATAATTCTCTTACTGTCATGCCATCCGTAAGATGCT
TTTCTGTGACTGGTGAGTACTCAACCAAGTCATTCTGAGAATAGTGTATGCGGCGACCGAGTTGCTCTTG
CCCGGCGTCAATACGGGATAATACCGCGCCACATAGCAGAACTTTAAAAGTGCTCATCATTGGAAAACGT
TCTTCGGGGCGAAAACTCTCAAGGATCTTACCGCTGTTGAGATCCAGTTCGATGTAACCCACTCGTGCAC
CCAACTGATCTTCAGCATCTTTTACTTTCACCAGCGTTTCTGGGTGAGCAAAAACAGGAAGGCAAAATGC
CGCAAAAAAGGGAATAAGGGCGACACGGAAATGTTGAATACTCATACTCTTCCTTTTTCAATATTATTGA
AGCATTTATCAGGGTTATTGTCTCATGAGCGGATACATATTTGAATGTATTTAGAAAAATAAACAAATAG
GGGTTCCGCGCACATTTCCCCGAAAAGTGCCACCTGACGTCTAAGAAACCATTATTATCATGACATTAAC
CTATAAAAATAGGCGTATCACGAGGCCCTTTCGTC
